>Addgene plasmid #15818 | pcDNA3-DN-hCUL1-FLAG | depositor full sequence | sequence record 8365 | Author sequence
GACGGATCGGGAGATCTCCCGATCCCCTATGGTCGACTCTCAGTACAATCTGCTCTGATGCCGCATAGTT
AAGCCAGTATCTGCTCCCTGCTTGTGTGTTGGAGGTCGCTGAGTAGTGCGCGAGCAAAATTTAAGCTACA
ACAAGGCAAGGCTTGACCGACAATTGCATGAAGAATCTGCTTAGGGTTAGGCGTTTTGCGCTGCTTCGCG
ATGTACGGGCCAGATATACGCGTTGACATTGATTATTGACTAGTTATTAATAGTAATCAATTACGGGGTC
ATTAGTTCATAGCCCATATATGGAGTTCCGCGTTACATAACTTACGGTAAATGGCCCGCCTGGCTGACCG
CCCAACGACCCCCGCCCATTGACGTCAATAATGACGTATGTTCCCATAGTAACGCCAATAGGGACTTTCC
ATTGACGTCAATGGGTGGACTATTTACGGTAAACTGCCCACTTGGCAGTACATCAAGTGTATCATATGCC
AAGTACGCCCCCTATTGACGTCAATGACGGTAAATGGCCCGCCTGGCATTATGCCCAGTACATGACCTTA
TGGGACTTTCCTACTTGGCAGTACATCTACGTATTAGTCATCGCTATTACCATGGTGATGCGGTTTTGGC
AGTACATCAATGGGCGTGGATAGCGGTTTGACTCACGGGGATTTCCAAGTCTCCACCCCATTGACGTCAA
TGGGAGTTTGTTTTGGCACCAAAATCAACGGGACTTTCCAAAATGTCGTAACAACTCCGCCCCATTGACG
CAAATGGGCGGTAGGCGTGTACGGTGGGAGGTCTATATAAGCAGAGCTCTCTGGCTAACTAGAGAACCCA
CTGCTTACTGGCTTATCGAAATTAATACGACTCACTATAGGGAGACCCAAGCTTGGTACCGAGCTCGGAT
CCACCATGTCGTCAACCCGGAGCCAGAACCCCCACGGCCTGAAGCAGATTGGCCTGGACCAGATCTGGGA
CGACCTCAGAGCCGGCATCCAGCAGGTGTACACACGGCAGAGCATGGCCAAGTCCAGATATATGGAGCTC
TACACTCATGTTTATAACTACTGTACTAGTGTTCACCAGTCAAACCAAGCACGAGGAGCTGGAGTTCCTC
CTTCTAAGTCGAAAAAGGGGCAGACACCTGGAGGAGCTCAGTTTGTTGGCCTGGAATTATATAAACGACT
TAAGGAATTTTTGAAGAATTACTTGACAAATCTTCTTAAGGATGGAGAAGATTTGATGGATGAGAGTGTA
CTGAAATTCTACACTCAACAATGGGAAGATTATCGATTTTCAAGCAAAGTGCTGAATGGAATTTGTGCCT
ACCTCAATAGACATTGGGTTCGCCGTGAATGTGACGAAGGACGAAAAGGAATATATGAAATCTATTCGCT
TGCATTGGTGACTTGGAGAGACTGTCTGTTCAGGCCACTGAATAAACAGGTAACAAATGCTGTTTTAAAG
CTGATTGAAAAGGAAAGGAATGGTGAAACCATCAATACAAGATTGATTAGTGGAGTTGTACAGTCTTACG
TGGAATTGGGGCTGAATGAAGATGATGCATTTGCAAAGGGCCCTACGTTAACAGTGTATAAAGAATCCTT
TGAATCTCAATTTTTGGCTGACACAGAGAGATTTTATACCAGAGAGAGTACTGAATTCTTGCAGCAGAAC
CCAGTTACTGAATATATGAAAAAGGCAGAGGCTCGTCTGCTTGAGGAACAACGAAGAGTTCAGGTTTACC
TTCATGAAAGCACACAAGATGAATTAGCAAGGAAATGTGAACAAGTCCTCATTGAAAAACACTTGGAAAT
TTTCCACACAGAATTTCAGAATTTATTGGATGCTGACAAAAATGAAGATTTGGGACGCATGTATAATCTT
GTATCTAGAATCCAGGATGGCCTAGGAGAATTGAAAAAACTGTTGGAGACACACATTCATAATCAGGGTC
TTGCAGCCATTGAAAAGTGTGGAGAAGCTGCTTTAAATGACCCCAAAATGTATGTACAGACAGTGCTTGA
TGTTCATAAAAAATACAATGCCCTGGTAATGTCTGCATTCAACAATGACGCTGGCTTTGTGGCTGCTCTT
GATAAGGCTTGTGGTCGCTTCATAAACAACAACGCGGTTACCAAGATGGCCCAATCATCCAGTAAATCCC
CTGAGTTGCTGGCTCGATACTGTGACTCCTTGTTGAAGAAAAGTTCCAAGAACCCAGAGGAGGCAGAACT
AGAAGACACACTCAATCAAGTGATGGTTGTCGACTACAAGGATGACGATGACAAGTGACTCGAGCATGCA
TCTAGAGGGCCCTATTCTATAGTGTCACCTAAATGCTAGAGCTCGCTGATCAGCCTCGACTGTGCCTTCT
AGTTGCCAGCCATCTGTTTGCCCCTCCCCCGTGCCTTCCTTGACCCTGGAAGGTGCCACTCCCACTGTCC
TTTCCTAATAAAATGAGGAAATTGCATCGCATTGTCTGAGTAGGTGTCATTCTATTCTGGGGGGTGGGGT
GGGGCAGGACAGCAAGGGGGAGGATTGGGAAGACAATAGCAGGCATGCTGGGGATGCGGTGGGCTCTATG
GCTTCTGAGGCGGAAAGAACCAGCTGGGGCTCTAGGGGGTATCCCC
[124 nt withheld, positions 2637-2760]
C
[32 nt withheld, positions 2762-2793]
CA
[57 nt withheld, positions 2796-2852]
A
[49 nt withheld, positions 2854-2902]
CCTTTGACGTTGGAGTCCACGTTCTTT
[37 nt withheld, positions 2930-2966]
ACCCTATCTCGGTCTATTCTTTTGATTTATAAGGGATTTTGGGGATTTCGGCCTATTGGTTAAAAAATGA
GCTGATTTAACAAAAATTTAACGCGAATTAATTCTGTGGAATGTGTGTCAGTTAGGGTGTGGAAAGTCCC
CAGGCTCCCCAGGCAGGCAGAAGTATGCAAAGCATGCATCTCAATTAGTCAGCAACCAGGTGTGGAAAGT
CCCCAGGCTCCCCAGCAGGCAGAAGTATGCAAAGCATGCATCTCAATTAGTCAGCAACCATAGTCCCGCC
CCTAACTCCGCCCATCCCGCCCCTAACTCCGCCCAGTTCCGCCCATTCTCCGCCCCATGGCTGACTAATT
TTTTTTATTTATGCAGAGGCCGAGGCCGCCTCTGCCTCTGAGCTATTCCAGAAGTAGTGAGGAGGCTTTT
TTGGAGGCCTAGGCTTTTGCAAAAAGCTCCCGGGAGCTTGTATATCCATTTTCGGATCTGATCAAGAGAC
AGGATGAGGATCGTTTCGCATGATTGAACAAGATGGATTGCACGCAGGTTCTCCGGCCGCTTGGGTGGAG
AGGCTATTCGGCTATGACTGGGCACAACAGACAATCGGCTGCTCTGATGCCGCCGTGTTCCGGCTGTCAG
CGCAGGGGCGCCCGGTTCTTTTTGTCAAGACCGACCTGTCCGGTGCCCTGAATGAACTGCAGGACGAGGC
AGCGCGGCTATCGTGGCTGGCCACGACGGGCGTTCCTTGCGCAGCTGTGCTCGACGTTGTCACTGAAGCG
GGAAGGGACTGGCTGCTATTGGGCGAAGTGCCGGGGCAGGATCTCCTGTCATCTCACCTTGCTCCTGCCG
AGAAAGTATCCATCATGGCTGATGCAATGCGGCGGCTGCATACGCTTGATCCGGCTACCTGCCCATTCGA
CCACCAAGCGAAACATCGCATCGAGCGAGCACGTACTCGGATGGAAGCCGGTCTTGTCGATCAGGATGAT
CTGGACGAAGAGCATCAGGGGCTCGCGCCAGCCGAACTGTTCGCCAGGCTCAAGGCGCGCATGCCCGACG
GCGAGGATCTCGTCGTGACCCATGGCGATGCCTGCTTGCCGAATATCATGGTGGAAAATGGCCGCTTTTC
TGGATTCATCGACTGTGGCCGGCTGGGTGTGGCGGACCGCTATCAGGACATAGCGTTGGCTACCCGTGAT
ATTGCTGAAGAGCTTGGCGGCGAATGGGCTGACCGCTTCCTCGTGCTTTACGGTATCGCCGCTCCCGATT
CGCAGCGCATCGCCTTCTATCGCCTTCTTGACGAGTTCTTCTGAGCGGGACTCTGGGGTTCGAAATGACC
GACCAAGCGACGCCCAACCTGCCATCACGAGATTTCGATTCCACCGCCGCCTTCTATGAAAGGTTGGGCT
TCGGAATCGTTTTCCGGGACGCCGGCTGGATGATCCTCCAGCGCGGGGATCTCATGCTGGAGTTCTTCGC
CCACCCCAACTTGTTTATTGCAGCTTATAATGGTTACAAATAAAGCAATAGCATCACAAATTTCACAAAT
AAAGCATTTTTTTCACTGCATTCTAGTTGTGGTTTGTCCAAACTCATCAATGTATCTTATCATGTCTGTA
TACCGTCGACCTCTAGCTAGAGCTTGGCGTAATCATGGTCATAGCTGTTTCCTGTGTGAAATTGTTATCC
GCTCACAATTCCACACAACATACGAGCCGGAAGCATAAAGTGTAAAGCCTGGGGTGCCTAATGAGTGAGC
TAACTCACATTAATTGCGTTGCGCTCACTGCCCGCTTTCCAGTCGGGAAACCTGTCGTGCCAGCTGCATT
AATGAATCGGCCAACGCGCGGGGAGAGGCGGTTTGCGTATTGGGCGCTCTTCCGCTTCCTCGCTCACTGA
CTCGCTGCGCTCGGTCGTTCGGCTGCGGCGAGCGGTATCAGCTCACTCAAAGGCGGTAATACGGTTATCC
ACAGAATCAGGGGATAACGCAGGAAAGAACATGTGAGCAAAAGGCCAGCAAAAGGCCAGGAACCGTAAAA
AGGCCGCGTTGCTGGCGTTTTTCCATAGGCTCCGCCCCCCTGACGAGCATCACAAAAATCGACGCTCAAG
TCAGAGGTGGCGAAACCCGACAGGACTATAAAGATACCAGGCGTTTCCCCCTGGAAGCTCCCTCGTGCGC
TCTCCTGTTCCGACCCTGCCGCTTACCGGATACCTGTCCGCCTTTCTCCCTTCGGGAAGCGTGGCGCTTT
CTCAATGCTCACGCTGTAGGTATCTCAGTTCGGTGTAGGTCGTTCGCTCCAAGCTGGGCTGTGTGCACGA
ACCCCCCGTTCAGCCCGACCGCTGCGCCTTATCCGGTAACTATCGTCTTGAGTCCAACCCGGTAAGACAC
GACTTATCGCCACTGGCAGCAGCCACTGGTAACAGGATTAGCAGAGCGAGGTATGTAGGCGGTGCTACAG
AGTTCTTGAAGTGGTGGCCTAACTACGGCTACACTAGAAGGACAGTATTTGGTATCTGCGCTCTGCTGAA
GCCAGTTACCTTCGGAAAAAGAGTTGGTAGCTCTTGATCCGGCAAACAAACCACCGCTGGTAGCGGTGGT
TTTTTTGTTTGCAAGCAGCAGATTACGCGCAGAAAAAAAGGATCTCAAGAAGATCCTTTGATCTTTTCTA
CGGGGTCTGACGCTCAGTGGAACGAAAACTCACGTTAAGGGATTTTGGTCATGAGATTATCAAAAAGGAT
CTTCACCTAGATCCTTTTAAATTAAAAATGAAGTTTTAAATCAATCTAAAGTATATATGAGTAAACTTGG
TCTGACAGTTACCAATGCTTAATCAGTGAGGCACCTATCTCAGCGATCTGTCTATTTCGTTCATCCATAG
TTGCCTGACTCCCCGTCGTGTAGATAACTACGATACGGGAGGGCTTACCATCTGGCCCCAGTGCTGCAAT
GATACCGCGAGACCCACGCTCACCGGCTCCAGATTTATCAGCAATAAACCAGCCAGCCGGAAGGGCCGAG
CGCAGAAGTGGTCCTGCAACTTTATCCGCCTCCATCCAGTCTATTAATTGTTGCCGGGAAGCTAGAGTAA
GTAGTTCGCCAGTTAATAGTTTGCGCAACGTTGTTGCCATTGCTACAGGCATCGTGGTGTCACGCTCGTC
GTTTGGTATGGCTTCATTCAGCTCCGGTTCCCAACGATCAAGGCGAGTTACATGATCCCCCATGTTGTGC
AAAAAAGCGGTTAGCTCCTTCGGTCCTCCGATCGTTGTCAGAAGTAAGTTGGCCGCAGTGTTATCACTCA
TGGTTATGGCAGCACTGCATAATTCTCTTACTGTCATGCCATCCGTAAGATGCTTTTCTGTGACTGGTGA
GTACTCAACCAAGTCATTCTGAGAATAGTGTATGCGGCGACCGAGTTGCTCTTGCCCGGCGTCAATACGG
GATAATACCGCGCCACATAGCAGAACTTTAAAAGTGCTCATCATTGGAAAACGTTCTTCGGGGCGAAAAC
TCTCAAGGATCTTACCGCTGTTGAGATCCAGTTCGATGTAACCCACTCGTGCACCCAACTGATCTTCAGC
ATCTTTTACTTTCACCAGCGTTTCTGGGTGAGCAAAAACAGGAAGGCAAAATGCCGCAAAAAAGGGAATA
AGGGCGACACGGAAATGTTGAATACTCATACTCTTCCTTTTTCAATATTATTGAAGCATTTATCAGGGTT
ATTGTCTCATGAGCGGATACATATTTGAATGTATTTAGAAAAATAAACAAATAGGGGTTCCGCGCACATT
TCCCCGAAAAGTGCCACCTGACGTC
Features (pLannotate 1.2.2; 21 found; start..end, strand, type, name):
     36..80      -  misc_feature   bom (fragment): basis of mobility region from pBR322
    235..614     +  enhancer       CMV enhancer: human cytomegalovirus immediate early enhancer
    615..818     +  promoter       CMV promoter: human cytomegalovirus (CMV) immediate early promoter
    814..847     +  LTR            5' LTR (truncated) (fragment): truncated 5' long terminal repeat (LTR) from HIV-1
    863..881     +  promoter       T7 promoter: promoter for bacteriophage T7 RNA polymerase
    916..2292    +  CDS            CUL1 (fragment): CUL1_HUMAN - Experimental evidence at protein level: Swiss-Prot protein existence level 1. Core component of multiple cullin-RING-based SCF (SKP1-CUL1- F-box protein) E3 ubiquitin-protein ligase complexes, which mediate the ubiquitination of proteins involved in cell cycle progression, signal transduction and transcription. SCF complexes and ARIH1 collaborate in tandem to mediate ubiquitination of target proteins (PubMed:27565346). In the SCF complex, serves as a rigid scaffold that organizes the SKP1- F-box protein and RBX1 subunits. May contribute to catalysis through positioning of the subs
   2326..2344    -  promoter       SP6 promoter: promoter for bacteriophage SP6 RNA polymerase
   2370..2591    +  polyA_signal   bGH poly(A) signal: bovine growth hormone polyadenylation signal
   2595..2616    +  promoter       SV40 promoter (fragment): SV40 enhancer and early promoter
   2637..3065    +  rep_origin     f1 ori (sequence partly withheld): f1 bacteriophage origin of replication; arrow indicates direction of (+) strand synthesis
   3079..3409    +  promoter       SV40 promoter: SV40 enhancer and early promoter
   3476..4267    +  CDS            neo: KKA2_KLEPN - Also known as kan, nptII. Experimental evidence at protein level: Swiss-Prot protein existence level 1. Resistance to kanamycin, neomycin, paromomycin, ribostamycin, butirosin and gentamicin B. From Klebsiella pneumoniae.
   4291..4449    +  CDS            ble (fragment): BLE_KLEPN - Experimental evidence at protein level: Swiss-Prot protein existence level 1. Binding protein with a strong affinity to the bleomycin family of antibiotics. Binds to CL990; an antimitotic-antibiotic compound. From Klebsiella pneumoniae.
   4444..4565    +  polyA_signal   SV40 poly(A) signal: SV40 polyadenylation signal
   4638..4654    -  protein_bind   lac operator: The lac repressor binds to the lac operator to inhibit transcription in E. coli. This inhibition can be relieved by adding lactose or isopropyl-β-D-thiogalactopyranoside (IPTG). lac repressor encoded by lacI
   4662..4692    -  promoter       lac promoter: promoter for the E. coli lac operon
   4707..4728    -  protein_bind   CAP binding site: CAP binding activates transcription in the presence of cAMP. E. coli catabolite activator protein
   4741..4833    -  CDS            lacI (fragment): lac repressor; lacI; The lac repressor binds to the lac operator to inhibit transcription in E. coli. This inhibition can be relieved by adding lactose or isopropyl-β-D-thiogalactopyranoside (IPTG).
   5016..5604    -  rep_origin     ori: high-copy-number ColE1/pMB1/pBR322/pUC origin of replication
   5775..6635    -  CDS            AmpR: β-lactamase; bla; confers resistance to ampicillin, carbenicillin, and related antibiotics
   6636..6740    -  promoter       AmpR promoter: bla
