[The description below was written by a language model from this plasmid's Addgene catalogue record and pLannotate feature annotations shown in this document.]
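Description:
pcDNA3-DN-hCUL1-FLAG is a mammalian expression plasmid built on the Invitrogen pcDNA3.1(+) backbone that encodes a dominant-negative form of human Cullin 1 (CUL1). It is propagated in E. coli as a high-copy plasmid through a ColE1/pUC-type origin and selected with ampicillin via the β-lactamase gene. An f1 origin is also present. For mammalian cells, an SV40 early promoter drives a neomycin phosphotransferase cassette terminated by an SV40 polyadenylation signal, which allows G418 selection of stable transfectants. The short annotations for ble, lacI, an HIV-1 LTR and a second SV40 promoter segment are fragmentary hits, most likely residual backbone sequence or spurious matches rather than functional parts.

The insert, about 1.4 kb and cloned between BamHI and XhoI sites, sits downstream of the CMV immediate-early enhancer and promoter and upstream of the bovine growth hormone polyadenylation signal. Flanking T7 and SP6 promoters could support in vitro transcription. The coding region covers amino acids 1–452 of CUL1, a C-terminal truncation, and carries a C-terminal FLAG tag according to the catalogue entry, although the tag is not annotated separately in the feature table. CUL1 is the scaffold of SCF (SKP1–CUL1–F-box protein) E3 ubiquitin ligases, organising the SKP1–F-box module and the RBX1 subunit. From general knowledge of cullin architecture, the N-terminal portion retains SKP1/F-box protein binding while loss of the C-terminal region removes RBX1 engagement, so the truncated protein is expected to sequester substrate adaptors in inactive complexes. This fits the associated work on identifying F-box protein substrates, where overexpression would block SCF-dependent degradation and the FLAG epitope would allow detection or immunoprecipitation.
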