Addgene plasmid #15818: pcDNA3-DN-hCUL1-FLAG
Depositing lab: Wade Harper. Depositing organization: Harvard Medical School. Publication: Identification of substrates for F-box proteins. Jin J, Ang XL, Shirogane T, Wade Harper J. Methods Enzymol. 2005;399:287-309. doi: 10.1016/S0076-6879(05)99020-4. PubMed 16338364.
Backbone
  Vector backbone: pcDNA3.1(+)
  Backbone manufacturer: Invitrogen
  Backbone size w/o insert (bp): 5400
  Vector type: Mammalian Expression
  Selectable markers: Neomycin (select with G418)
Growth in bacteria
  Bacterial resistance: Ampicillin, 100 μg/mL
  Growth temperature: 37°C
  Growth strain: DH5alpha
  Copy number: High Copy
Gene/Insert
  Gene/Insert name: Cullin1 (alt names: Cullin 1; Cul1)
  Species: H. sapiens (human)
  Insert size (bp): 1400
  Mutation: Dominant negative: N452
  Entrez Gene: CUL1
  Tag / fusion protein: Flag (C terminal on insert)
  Cloning method: Restriction Enzyme; 5′ cloning site BamHI (not destroyed); 3′ cloning site XhoI (not destroyed)
  Sequencing primers: 5′ CMV-F; 3′ BGH-rev
Terms and licenses: Academic/Nonprofit Terms; Industry Terms: Not Available to Industry
Depositor comments: C-terminal truncation of hCul1: amino acids 1-452.
How to cite: pcDNA3-DN-hCUL1-FLAG was a gift from Wade Harper (Addgene plasmid # 15818 ; http://n2t.net/addgene:15818 ; RRID:Addgene_15818)
