>Addgene plasmid #15818 | pcDNA3-DN-hCUL1-FLAG | addgene partial sequence | sequence record 81978 | BGH-rev 5'-TAGAAGGCACAGTCGAGG-3'
TAGCATTTAGGTGACACTATAGAATAGGGCCCTCTAGATGCATGCTCGAGTCACTTGTCATCGTCATCCT
TGTAGTCGACAACCATCACTTGATTGAGTGTGTCTTCTAGTTCTGCCTCCTCTGGGTTCTTGGAACTTTT
CTTCAACAAGGAGTCACAGTATCGAGCCAGCAACTCAGGGGATTTACTGGATGATTGGGCCATCTTGGTA
ACCGCGTTGTTGTTTATGAAGCGACCACAAGCCTTATCAAGAGCAGCCACAAAGCCAGCGTCATTGTTGA
ATGCAGACATTACCAGGGCATTGTATTTTTTATGAACATCAAGCACTGTCTGTACATACATTTTGGGGTC
ATTTAAAGCAGCTTCTCCACACTTTTCAATGGCTGCAAGACCCTGATTATGAATGTGTGTCTCCAACAGT
TTTTTCAATTCTCCTAGGCCATCCTGGATTCTAGATACAAGATTATACATGCGTCCCAAATCTTCATTTT
TGTCAGCATCCAATAAATTCTGAAATTCTGTGTGGAAAATTTCCAAGTGTTTTTCAATGAGGACTTGTTC
ACATTTCCTTGCTAATTCATCTTGTGTGCTTTCATGAAGGTAAACCTGAACTCTTCGTTGTTCCTCAAGC
AGACGAGCCTCTGCCTTTTTCATATATTCAGTAACTGGGTTCTGCTGCAAGAATTCAGTACTCTCTCTGG
TATAAAATCTCTCTGTGTCAGCCAAAAATTGAGATTCAAAGGATTCTTTATACACTGTTAACGTAGGGCC
CTTTGCAAATGCATCATCTTCATTCAGCCCCAATTCCACGTAAGACTGTACAACTCCACTAATCAATCTT
GTATTGATGGTTTCACCATTCCTTTCCTTTTCAATCAGCTTTAAAACAGCATTTGTTACCTGTTTATTCA
GTGGCCTGAACAGACAGTCTCTCCAAGTCACCAATGCAAGCGAATAGATTTCATATATTCCTTTTCGTCC
TTCGTCACATTCACGGCGAAC
