>Addgene plasmid #15818 | pcDNA3-DN-hCUL1-FLAG | addgene partial sequence | sequence record 82317 | CMV-F 5'-CGCAAATGGGCGGTAGGCGTG-3'
CTATATAAGCAGAGCTCTCTGGCTAACTAGAGAACCCACTGCTTACTGGCTTATCGAAATTAATACGACT
CACTATAGGGAGACCCAAGCTTGGTACCGAGCTCGGATCCACCATGTCGTCAACCCGGAGCCAGAACCCC
CACGGCCTGAAGCAGATTGGCCTGGACCAGATCTGGGACGACCTCAGAGCCGGCATCCAGCAGGTGTACA
CACGGCAGAGCATGGCCAAGTCCAGATATATGGAGCTCTACACTCATGTTTATAACTACTGTACTAGTGT
TCACCAGTCAAACCAAGCACGAGGAGCTGGAGTTCCTCCTTCTAAGTCGAAAAAGGGGCAGACACCTGGA
GGAGCTCAGTTTGTTGGCCTGGAATTATATAAACGACTTAAGGAATTTTTGAAGAATTACTTGACAAATC
TTCTTAAGGATGGAGAAGATTTGATGGATGAGAGTGTACTGAAATTCTACACTCAACAATGGGAAGATTA
TCGATTTTCAAGCAAAGTGCTGAATGGAATTTGTGCCTACCTCAATAGACATTGGGTTCGCCGTGAATGT
GACGAAGGACGAAAAGGAATATATGAAATCTATTCGCTTGCATTGGTGACTTGGAGAGACTGTCTGTTCA
GGCCACTGAATAAACAGGTAACAAATGCTGTTTTAAAGCTGATTGAAAAGGAAAGGAATGGTGAAACCAT
CAATACAAGATTGATTAGTGGAGTTGTACAGTCTTACGTGGAATTGGGGCTGAATGAAGATGATGCATTT
GCAAAGGGCCCTACGTTAACAGTGTATAAAGAATCCTTTGAATCTCAATTTTTGGCTGACACAGAGAGAT
TTTATACCAGAGAGAGTACTGAATTCTTGCAGCAGAACCCAGTTACTGAATATATGAAAAAGGCAGAGGC
TCGTCTGCTTGAGGAACAACGAAGAGTTCAGGTTTACCTTCATGAAAGCACACAAGATGAATTAGCAAGG
AAATGTGAACAAGTCCTCATTGAAAAACACTTGGAAATTTTCCACACAGAATTTCAGAATTTATTGGATG
CTGACAAAAAT
